>Addgene plasmid #23460 | pDONR223-RPS6KC1 | depositor partial sequence | sequence record 11126 | Author sequence, M13pUC-fwd
CACGATTTTATTTTGACTGATAGTGACCTGTTCGTTGCAACAAATTGATGAGCAATGCTTTTTTATAATG
CCAACTTTGTACAAAAAAGTTGGCACCATGACCTCTTACCGGGAGCGGAGTGCCGACCTGGCCCGTTTCT
ACACTGTCACCGAGCCCCAGCGACACCCGAGGGGCTACACAGTATATAAGGTCACCGCCCGGGTTGTTTC
ACGAAGAAATCCAGAGGATGTCCAGGAGATAATTGTATGGAAGAGATACAGTGATTTTAAGAAACTACAC
AAAGAACTATGGCAAATTCACAAAAACTTATTCCGACATTCAGAGTTGTTTCCTCCATTTGCTAAAGGAA
TAGTGTTTGGGCGATTTGATGAAACTGTTATCGAAGAGAGAAGACAATGTGCTGAAGACCTGCTACAGTT
CTCTGCCAATATTCCTGCTCTTTACAATAGTAAACAGCTTGAAGACTTTTTCAAGGGTGGAATAATTAAT
GATAGTTCTGAATTAATTGGTCCTGCTGAAGCTCACTCAGATTCCCTCATTGATACCTTTCCTGAGTGTA
GTACGGAAGGCTTCTCCAGTGACAGTGATCTGGTATCTCTTACTGTTGATGTGGATTCTCTTGCTGAGTT
AGATGATGGAATGGCTTCCAATCAAAATTCTCCCATTAGAACTTTTGGTCTCAATCTTTCTTCGGATTCT
TCAGCACTAGGGGCTGTTGCTTCTGACAGTGAACAGAGCAAAACAGAAGAGAACGGGAAAGTCGTAGCCT
CTTTCCTGGCAGTTTAAAGCCGAAGCTTGCAGAGAGATTATTTGGAGAAAGCAGAGAATTAATAAGCTGG
CTTTAAAAAGAGAGAGACGACTATGAGCTGCTTCTGATTTTTATAGGAAGGAGTTGATTTACTC
