>Addgene plasmid #23460 | pDONR223-RPS6KC1 | addgene partial sequence | sequence record 29349 | 23460 with M13pUC-fwd
ATAATGATTTTATTTTGACTGATAGTGACCTGTTCGTTGCAACAAATTGATGAGCAATGCTTTTTTATAA
TGCCAACTTTGTACAAAAAAGTTGGCACCATGACCTCTTACCGGGAGCGGAGTGCCGACCTGGCCCGTTT
CTACACTGTCACCGAGCCCCAGCGACACCCGAGGGGCTACACAGTATATAAGGTCACCGCCCGGGTTGTT
TCACGAAGAAATCCAGAGGATGTCCAGGAGATAATTGTATGGAAGAGATACAGTGATTTTAAGAAACTAC
ACAAAGAACTATGGCAAATTCACAAAAACTTATTCCGACATTCAGAGTTGTTTCCTCCATTTGCTAAAGG
AATAGTGTTTGGGCGATTTGATGAAACTGTTATCGAAGAGAGAAGACAATGTGCTGAAGACCTGCTACAG
TTCTCTGCCAATATTCCTGCTCTTTACAATAGTAAACAGCTTGAAGACTTTTTCAAGGGTGGAATAATTA
ATGATAGTTCTGAATTAATTGGTCCTGCTGAAGCTCACTCAGATTCCCTCATTGATACCTTTCCTGAGTG
TAGTACGGAAGGCTTCTCCAGTGACAGTGATCTGGATC
