>Addgene plasmid #23460 | pDONR223-RPS6KC1 | depositor partial sequence | sequence record 46801 | author sequence, M13-rev
ATGAGCAAAATAATGGATTTTATTTTGACTGATAGTGACCTGTTCGTTGCAACAAATTGATAAGCAATGC
TTTCTTATAATGCCAACTTTGTACAAGAAAGTTGGCAATCTCATCAGTTCTGCCCAATCCACAGGGGTAA
AAAATGGATGAGATTTGATATCTTCAACACCAGCAACTCCAGCACCAAGTCGTTCCAGAGGATTGAACTG
CAAGAGCTGTTGAATGAGTGAGCGAGCCTCTTCAGAGACACATTCTGGCATGTTCAAAGTAGTGTGAGTA
TTTATTCCTGCTGGATGGCATTCAACCAGAGTCTTGCCAGTGAGAAGTTCAAAGAGGACAGCACCCAAAC
TCCACCAATCACAGGCTTCAGTTTCTTCAGTGATTGCTCCAACCTCTGGGGCACAGTACATTCTCTCTAT
GGCATCGCTGTCACAGGAATCTTCAACCTCACTCCACCTGCTAAAATACGTTAGCTGAATGTGTCCTCTA
TCATTCAATAAGATGTTGTTTGGGTTCAAATCGCGGCACACAATTCCCTCTCTATGTAAAGCATCAAGGG
CTACCACCATTTCAGCTGCCCATCTTTGAATGCAGCCCTCTGGGATGTAAAACCTGGAGGCTAGTGCTAA
TTTTTTATCAAGGTCCTCAAAAATCTGATGTATTTCCTTGTCTCCTTCTAGCACTAAACCACTTTCACCC
TTAGTCTCAGAGTCTCTCTGGAATAAAGAAGTTGGTTCCTCTTTAGCCAAATCATCAGTCTGATC
