[The description below was written by a language model from this plasmid's Addgene catalogue record.]
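Description:
pDONR223-RPS6KC1 is a Gateway entry clone built on the Invitrogen pDONR223 donor backbone (about 5 kb without insert) and carrying the human RPS6KC1 open reading frame, which encodes ribosomal protein S6 kinase, 52 kDa, polypeptide 1 (also known as RPK118, RSKL1 or S6K-delta-1). The insert is roughly 3.2 kb and was introduced by Gateway recombination. The plasmid is maintained in E. coli as a high-copy replicon under spectinomycin selection. No feature table accompanies the record, so the origin of replication and the flanking recombination sites are not itemised. In a pDONR-derived entry clone, the ORF would normally sit between attL sites that allow an LR reaction to transfer it into destination vectors. M13 forward and reverse primer sites flank the insert for sequence verification.

The ORF lacks a stop codon. This "open" format lets it be recombined in frame into a destination vector that supplies a C-terminal epitope tag of choice together with the stop codon. The entry clone is a shuttle and storage form of the gene rather than an expression construct: the record lists no promoter for the insert, and the depositors state that the plasmid should not be transfected directly. They point instead to a companion set of four lentiviral Gateway destination vectors (the pLX301–pLX304 series) for expressing such ORFs in mammalian cells. The clone is distributed as part of a kit of such ORF clones. The associated publication concerns resistance to RAF inhibition through reactivation of the MAP kinase pathway, so the clone's expected use is as a source of RPS6KC1 for gain-of-function expression studies.
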