Addgene plasmid #23460: pDONR223-RPS6KC1
Depositing lab: William Hahn & David Root. Depositing organization: Dana-Farber Cancer Institute. Publication: COT drives resistance to RAF inhibition through MAP kinase pathway reactivation. Johannessen CM, Boehm JS, Kim SY, Thomas SR, Wardwell L, Johnson LA, Emery CM, Stransky N, Cogdill AP, Barretina J, Caponigro G, Hieronymus H, Murray RR, Salehi-Ashtiani K, Hill DE, Vidal M, Zhao JJ, Yang X, Alkan O, Kim S, Harris JL, Wilson CJ, Myer VE, Finan PM, Root DE, Roberts TM, Golub T, Flaherty KT, Dummer R, Weber BL, Sellers WR, Schlegel R, Wargo JA, Hahn WC, Garraway LA. Nature. 2010 Dec 16;468(7326):968-72. doi: 10.1038/nature09627 PubMed 21107320.
Backbone
  Vector backbone: pDONR223
  Backbone manufacturer: Invitrogen
  Backbone size w/o insert (bp): 5005
  Vector type: Gateway Donor vector
Growth in bacteria
  Bacterial resistance: Spectinomycin, 50 μg/mL
  Growth temperature: 37°C
  Growth strain: DH5alpha
  Copy number: High Copy
Gene/Insert
  Gene/Insert name: RPS6KC1 (alt name: ribosomal protein S6 kinase, 52kDa, polypeptide 1)
  Species: H. sapiens (human)
  Insert size (bp): 3201
  Entrez Gene: RPS6KC1 (a.k.a. RPK118, RSKL1, S6K-delta-1, S6PKh1, humS6PKh1)
  Cloning method: Gateway Cloning
  Sequencing primers: 5′ M13pUC-fwd; 3′ M13rev
Terms and licenses: Academic/Nonprofit Terms; Industry Terms: Not Available to Industry
Depositor comments: The ORF has no Stop codon. This design enables easy recombination into a destination vector to add an epitope tag of choice and Stop codon to the ORF. Do NOT use this plasmid directly for transfections. A set of 4 custom lentiviral vectors is available ( pLX301 (http://www.addgene.org/25895/) , pLX302 (http://www.addgene.org/25896/) , pLX303 (http://www.addgene.org/25897/) , pLX304 (http://www.addgene.org/25890/) ) to be used to express these ORFs in mammalian cells. These plasmids are not included in the kit and must be ordered separately.
How to cite: pDONR223-RPS6KC1 was a gift from William Hahn & David Root (Addgene plasmid # 23460 ; http://n2t.net/addgene:23460 ; RRID:Addgene_23460)
